Addgene plasmid #245866: pDNR-3xFLAG-T2A-3xPuroR-Frame 0
Purpose: HITAG Donor plasmid for Frame 0 with 3xFLAG tag and triple Puromycin resistant marker (3xPuroR)
Depositing lab: Alejandro Chavez. Depositing organization: University of California, San Diego (UCSD).
Backbone
  Vector backbone: pDNR-mCherry-T2A-3xPuroR-Frame 0
  Backbone manufacturer: our team
  Total vector size (bp): 5232
  Modifications to backbone: mCherry to 3xFLAG
  Vector type: Mammalian Expression, Bacterial Expression, CRISPR, Synthetic Biology
  Selectable markers: Puromycin
Growth in bacteria
  Bacterial resistance: Ampicillin, 100 μg/mL
  Growth temperature: 30°C
  Growth strain: NEB Stable
  Copy number: High Copy
Gene/Insert
  Gene/Insert name: puromycin resistant marker (alt name: PuroR)
  Insert size (bp): 597
  GenBank ID: GAA7215150.1
  Promoter: Endogenous gene promoter after knock-in
  Cloning method: Gibson Cloning
  Sequencing primers: 5′ GAGGGCCGAGGGTCACTCCTTACTTGTGGtGATGTCGAGGAGAATCCTGGCCCA; 3′ GCCCGCTTCGAGCAGACATGATAAGAT
Terms and licenses: Academic/Nonprofit Terms; Industry Terms: Not Available to Industry
How to cite: pDNR-3xFLAG-T2A-3xPuroR-Frame 0 was a gift from Alejandro Chavez (Addgene plasmid # 245866 ; http://n2t.net/addgene:245866 ; RRID:Addgene_245866)
