[The description below was written by a language model from this plasmid's Addgene catalogue record and pLannotate feature annotations shown in this document.]
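Description:
pDNR-3xFLAG-T2A-3xPuroR-Frame 0 is a 5,232 bp promoterless donor plasmid for HITAG, a CRISPR-based knock-in approach for tagging endogenous genes in mammalian cells. It was derived from the corresponding mCherry donor by swapping mCherry for a 3xFLAG epitope tag, using Gibson cloning. It is maintained in bacteria through a high-copy ColE1/pUC-type origin and an ampicillin resistance gene (AmpR with a partial bla promoter). A short tetracycline-resistance fragment in the backbone appears to be a non-functional remnant.

The payload is an open reading frame with no promoter of its own: a 3xFLAG tag, then, according to the construct name, a T2A self-cleaving peptide (not annotated in the feature table), then three tandem copies of the 597 bp puromycin N-acetyltransferase gene (pac). The roughly 50 bp gaps between the copies could hold further linker or 2A-type sequences, but the record does not say. Expression depends on the endogenous gene's promoter after integration, so puromycin resistance should arise only when the cassette lands in frame within an expressed gene. The target protein then carries the FLAG tag and the marker is released as a separate product. "Frame 0" marks this plasmid as one reading-frame variant, presumably one of a set covering the possible frames at the insertion junction. The triple marker presumably boosts resistance from weakly expressed loci, though this is not stated.

Three tandem SV40 poly(A) signals, with adjoining large T antigen fragments that are part of the same SV40 segment, lie upstream of the tag. These likely terminate transcripts that read into the cassette from the plasmid. A further SV40 poly(A) element sits downstream of the last pac copy and is annotated on the opposite strand. The repetitive layout is consistent with the recorded use of a recombination-deficient bacterial strain.
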