Features (pLannotate 1.2.2; 16 found; start..end, strand, type, name):
     60..143     +  CDS            large T antigen (fragment): large T antigen from SV40 (simian virus 40)
    166..300     +  polyA_signal   SV40 poly(A) signal: SV40 polyadenylation signal
    314..397     +  CDS            large T antigen (fragment): large T antigen from SV40 (simian virus 40)
    420..554     +  polyA_signal   SV40 poly(A) signal: SV40 polyadenylation signal
    568..651     +  CDS            large T antigen (fragment): large T antigen from SV40 (simian virus 40)
    674..808     +  polyA_signal   SV40 poly(A) signal: SV40 polyadenylation signal
    886..951     +  CDS            3xFLAG: three tandem FLAG® epitope tags, followed by an enterokinase cleavage site
   1015..1611    +  CDS            pac: PUAC_STRAD - Protein predicted: Swiss-Prot protein existence level 4. Detoxification of puromycin. From Streptomyces alboniger.
   1666..2262    +  CDS            pac: PUAC_STRAD - Protein predicted: Swiss-Prot protein existence level 4. Detoxification of puromycin. From Streptomyces alboniger.
   2317..2913    +  CDS            pac: PUAC_STRAD - Protein predicted: Swiss-Prot protein existence level 4. Detoxification of puromycin. From Streptomyces alboniger.
   2940..3061    -  polyA_signal   SV40 poly(A) signal: SV40 polyadenylation signal
   3084..3152    -  CDS            large T antigen (fragment): large T antigen from SV40 (simian virus 40)
   3168..3300    +  CDS            TcR (fragment): tetracycline efflux protein; tet; confers resistance to tetracycline
   3480..4068    -  rep_origin     ori: high-copy-number ColE1/pMB1/pBR322/pUC origin of replication
   4268..5128    -  CDS            AmpR: β-lactamase confers resistance to ampicillin, carbenicillin, and related antibiotics
   5129..5170    -  promoter       AmpR promoter (fragment): bla
>Addgene plasmid #245866 | pDNR-3xFLAG-T2A-3xPuroR-Frame 0 | addgene full sequence | sequence record 491961 | Addgene NGS Result
CGCGATGAATAAATGAAAGCTTGCAGATCTGCGACTCTAGAGGATCTGCGACTCTAGAGGATCATAATCA
GCCATACCACATTTGTAGAGGTTTTACTTGCTTTAAAAAACCTCCCACACCTCCCCCTGAACCTGAAACA
TAAAATGAATGCAATTGTTGTTGTTAACTTGTTTATTGCAGCTTATAATGGTTACAAATAAAGCAATAGC
ATCACAAATTTCACAAATAAAGCATTTTTTTCACTGCATTCTAGTTGTGGTTTGTCCAAACTCATCAATG
TATCTTATCATGTCTGGATCTGCGACTCTAGAGGATCATAATCAGCCATACCACATTTGTAGAGGTTTTA
CTTGCTTTAAAAAACCTCCCACACCTCCCCCTGAACCTGAAACATAAAATGAATGCAATTGTTGTTGTTA
ACTTGTTTATTGCAGCTTATAATGGTTACAAATAAAGCAATAGCATCACAAATTTCACAAATAAAGCATT
TTTTTCACTGCATTCTAGTTGTGGTTTGTCCAAACTCATCAATGTATCTTATCATGTCTGGATCTGCGAC
TCTAGAGGATCATAATCAGCCATACCACATTTGTAGAGGTTTTACTTGCTTTAAAAAACCTCCCACACCT
CCCCCTGAACCTGAAACATAAAATGAATGCAATTGTTGTTGTTAACTTGTTTATTGCAGCTTATAATGGT
TACAAATAAAGCAATAGCATCACAAATTTCACAAATAAAGCATTTTTTTCACTGCATTCTAGTTGTGGTT
TGTCCAAACTCATCAATGTATCTTATCATGTCTGGATCTACTAACTAAGTAAGCTAGCGAATCGACTCGA
ACTTCGTGTGCGAGTGGCGGGTCTGGTGGCAGTGGAGGGGGATCCGACTACAAAGACCATGACGGTGATT
ATAAAGATCATGACATCGATTACAAGGATGACGATGACAAGTCCGGAGGAGAGGGCAGAGGAAGTCTGCT
AACATGCGGTGACGTAGAAGAAAACCCAGGGCCTCTGACTGAATACAAGCCTACTGTCAGGTTGGCTACA
AGAGACGACGTTCCTAGAGCCGTGAGAACTCTGGCTGCAGCCTTCGCCGACTACCCCGCCACGAGACACA
CCGTTGACCCAGATCGGCATATTGAGAGAGTGACTGAACTGCAGGAGCTGTTTCTTACAAGAGTTGGCCT
CGACATAGGCAAGGTGTGGGTGGCGGACGACGGCGCCGCCGTGGCCGTCTGGACCACTCCCGAATCAGTT
GAGGCTGGCGCCGTATTCGCTGAGATCGGCCCGAGAATGGCTGAGCTCAGCGGGAGTAGGCTCGCGGCAC
AGCAGCAAATGGAGGGACTGCTGGCACCACACAGGCCCAAAGAACCCGCCTGGTTCCTGGCAACCGTCGG
TGTATCTCCCGATCATCAGGGGAAAGGTCTGGGCTCTGCCGTAGTGCTCCCTGGCGTGGAGGCAGCTGAG
AGAGCAGGAGTACCTGCCTTCTTGGAGACCTCCGCTCCAAGGAATCTTCCCTTCTATGAACGGTTGGGCT
TCACCGTGACAGCCGACGTGGAAGTCCCCGAAGGCCCCCGCACTTGGTGCATGACGAGGAAGCCTGGAGC
GGAAGGTAGAGGTTCTTTGCTTACCTGCGGGGACGTGGAAGAGAACCCAGGCCCACTGACTGAATACAAG
CCTACTGTCAGGTTGGCTACAAGAGACGACGTTCCTAGAGCCGTGAGAACTCTGGCTGCAGCCTTCGCCG
ACTACCCCGCCACGAGACACACCGTTGACCCAGATCGGCATATTGAGAGAGTGACTGAACTGCAGGAGCT
GTTTCTTACAAGAGTTGGCCTCGACATAGGCAAGGTGTGGGTGGCGGACGACGGCGCCGCCGTGGCCGTC
TGGACCACTCCCGAATCAGTTGAGGCTGGCGCCGTATTCGCTGAGATCGGCCCGAGAATGGCTGAGCTCA
GCGGGAGTAGGCTCGCGGCACAGCAGCAAATGGAGGGACTGCTGGCACCACACAGGCCCAAAGAACCCGC
CTGGTTCCTGGCAACCGTCGGTGTATCTCCCGATCATCAGGGGAAAGGTCTGGGCTCTGCCGTAGTGCTC
CCTGGCGTGGAGGCAGCTGAGAGAGCAGGAGTACCTGCCTTCTTGGAGACCTCCGCTCCAAGGAATCTTC
CCTTCTATGAACGGTTGGGCTTCACCGTGACAGCCGACGTGGAAGTCCCCGAAGGCCCCCGCACTTGGTG
CATGACGAGGAAGCCTGGAGCGGAGGGCCGAGGGTCACTCCTTACTTGTGGTGATGTCGAGGAGAATCCT
GGCCCACTGACTGAATACAAGCCTACTGTCAGGTTGGCTACAAGAGACGACGTTCCTAGAGCCGTGAGAA
CTCTGGCTGCAGCCTTCGCCGACTACCCCGCCACGAGACACACCGTTGACCCAGATCGGCATATTGAGAG
AGTGACTGAACTGCAGGAGCTGTTTCTTACAAGAGTTGGCCTCGACATAGGCAAGGTGTGGGTGGCGGAC
GACGGCGCCGCCGTGGCCGTCTGGACCACTCCCGAATCAGTTGAGGCTGGCGCCGTATTCGCTGAGATCG
GCCCGAGAATGGCTGAGCTCAGCGGGAGTAGGCTCGCGGCACAGCAGCAAATGGAGGGACTGCTGGCACC
ACACAGGCCCAAAGAACCCGCCTGGTTCCTGGCAACCGTCGGTGTATCTCCCGATCATCAGGGGAAAGGT
CTGGGCTCTGCCGTAGTGCTCCCTGGCGTGGAGGCAGCTGAGAGAGCAGGAGTACCTGCCTTCTTGGAGA
CCTCCGCTCCAAGGAATCTTCCCTTCTATGAACGGTTGGGCTTCACCGTGACAGCCGACGTGGAAGTCCC
CGAAGGCCCCCGCACTTGGTGCATGACGAGGAAGCCTGGAGCGTGAGGGCCCGCTTCGAGCAGACATGAT
AAGATACATTGATGAGTTTGGACAAACCACAACTAGAATGCAGTGAAAAAAATGCTTTATTTGTGAAATT
TGTGATGCTATTGCTTTATTTGTAACCATTATAAGCTGCAATAAACAAGTTAACAACAACAATTGCATTC
ATTTTATGTTTCAGGTTCAGGGGGAGGTGTGGGAGGTTTTTTAAAGCAAGTAAAACCTCTACAAATGTGG
TAAAATCGATAAAGATCCGTCGACCGATGCCCTTGAGAGCCTTCAACCCAGTCAGCTCCTTCCGGTGGGC
GCGGGGCATGACTATCGTCGCCGCACTTATGACTGTCTTCTTTATCATGCAACTCGTAGGACAGGTGCCG
GCAGCGCTCTTCCGCTTCCTCGCTCACTGACTCGCTGCGCTCGGTCGTTCGGCTGCGGCGAGCGGTATCA
GCTCACTCAAAGGCGGTAATACGGTTATCCACAGAATCAGGGGATAACGCAGGAAAGAACATGTGAGCAA
AAGGCCAGCAAAAGGCCAGGAACCGTAAAAAGGCCGCGTTGCTGGCGTTTTTCCATAGGCTCCGCCCCCC
TGACGAGCATCACAAAAATCGACGCTCAAGTCAGAGGTGGCGAAACCCGACAGGACTATAAAGATACCAG
GCGTTTCCCCCTGGAAGCTCCCTCGTGCGCTCTCCTGTTCCGACCCTGCCGCTTACCGGATACCTGTCCG
CCTTTCTCCCTTCGGGAAGCGTGGCGCTTTCTCATAGCTCACGCTGTAGGTATCTCAGTTCGGTGTAGGT
CGTTCGCTCCAAGCTGGGCTGTGTGCACGAACCCCCCGTTCAGCCCGACCGCTGCGCCTTATCCGGTAAC
TATCGTCTTGAGTCCAACCCGGTAAGACACGACTTATCGCCACTGGCAGCAGCCACTGGTAACAGGATTA
GCAGAGCGAGGTATGTAGGCGGTGCTACAGAGTTCTTGAAGTGGTGGCCTAACTACGGCTACACTAGAAG
AACAGTATTTGGTATCTGCGCTCTGCTGAAGCCAGTTACCTTCGGAAAAAGAGTTGGTAGCTCTTGATCC
GGCAAACAAACCACCGCTGGTAGCGGTGGTTTTTTTGTTTGCAAGCAGCAGATTACGCGCAGAAAAAAAG
GATCTCAAGAAGATCCTTTGATCTTTTCTACGGGGTCTGACGCTCAGTGGAACGAAAACTCACGTTAAGG
GATTTTGGTCATGAGATTATCAAAAAGGATCTTCACCTAGATCCTTTTAAATTAAAAATGAAGTTTTAAA
TCAATCTAAAGTATATATGAGTAAACTTGGTCTGACAGCGGCCGCAAATGCTAAACCACTGCAGTGGTTA
CCAGTGCTTGATCAGTGAGGCACCGATCTCAGCGATCTGCCTATTTCGTTCGTCCATAGTGGCCTGACTC
CCCGTCGTGTAGATCACTACGATTCGTGAGGGCTTACCATCAGGCCCCAGCGCAGCAATGATGCCGCGAG
AGCCGCGTTCACCGGCCCCCGATTTGTCAGCAATGAACCAGCCAGCAGGGAGGGCCGAGCGAAGAAGTGG
TCCTGCTACTTTGTCCGCCTCCATCCAGTCTATGAGCTGCTGTCGTGATGCTAGAGTAAGAAGTTCGCCA
GTGAGTAGTTTCCGAAGAGTTGTGGCCATTGCTACTGGCATCGTGGTATCACGCTCGTCGTTCGGTATGG
CTTCGTTCAACTCTGGTTCCCAGCGGTCAAGCCGGGTCACATGATCACCCATATTATGAAGAAATGCAGT
CAGCTCCTTAGGGCCTCCGATCGTTGTCAGAAGTAAGTTGGCCGCGGTGTTGTCGCTCATGGTAATGGCA
GCACTACACAATTCTCTTACCGTCATGCCATCCGTAAGATGCTTTTCCGTGACCGGCGAGTACTCAACCA
AGTCGTTTTGTGAGTAGTGTATACGGCGACCAAGCTGCTCTTGCCCGGCGTCTATACGGGACAACACCGC
GCCACATAGCAGTACTTTGAAAGTGCTCATCATCGGGAATCGTTCTTCGGGGCGGAAAGACTCAAGGATC
TTGCCGCTATTGAGATCCAGTTCGATATAGCCCACTCTTGCACCCAGTTGATCTTCAGCATCTTTTACTT
TCACCAGCGTTTCGGGGTGTGCAAAAACAGGCAAGCAAAATGCCGCAAAGAAGGGAATGAGTGCGACACG
AAAATGTTGGATGCTCATACTCGTCCTTTTTCAATATTATTGAAGCATTTATCAGGGTTACTAGTACGTC
TCTCAAGGATAAGTAAGTAATATTAAGGTACGGGAGGTATTGGACAGGCCGC
